>Addgene plasmid #203437 | pCDNA3-HA-HA-human CMYC S62D | addgene full sequence | sequence record 403669 | Addgene NGS Result
CGCGAATTAATTCTGTGGAATGTGTGTCAGTTAGGGTGTGGAAAGTCCCCAGGCTCCCCAGCAGGCAGAA
GTATGCAAAGCATGCATCTCAATTAGTCAGCAACCAGGTGTGGAAAGTCCCCAGGCTCCCCAGCAGGCAG
AAGTATGCAAAGCATGCATCTCAATTAGTCAGCAACCATAGTCCCGCCCCTAACTCCGCCCATCCCGCCC
CTAACTCCGCCCAGTTCCGCCCATTCTCCGCCCCATGGCTGACTAATTTTTTTTATTTATGCAGAGGCCG
AGGCCGCCTCTGCCTCTGAGCTATTCCAGAAGTAGTGAGGAGGCTTTTTTGGAGGCCTAGGCTTTTGCAA
AAAGCTCCCGGGAGCTTGTATATCCATTTTCGGATCTGATCAAGAGACAGGATGAGGATCGTTTCGCATG
ATTGAACAAGATGGATTGCACGCAGGTTCTCCGGCCGCTTGGGTGGAGAGGCTATTCGGCTATGACTGGG
CACAACAGACAATCGGCTGCTCTGATGCCGCCGTGTTCCGGCTGTCAGCGCAGGGGCGCCCGGTTCTTTT
TGTCAAGACCGACCTGTCCGGTGCCCTGAATGAACTGCAGGACGAGGCAGCGCGGCTATCGTGGCTGGCC
ACGACGGGCGTTCCTTGCGCAGCTGTGCTCGACGTTGTCACTGAAGCGGGAAGGGACTGGCTGCTATTGG
GCGAAGTGCCGGGGCAGGATCTCCTGTCATCTCACCTTGCTCCTGCCGAGAAAGTATCCATCATGGCTGA
TGCAATGCGGCGGCTGCATACGCTTGATCCGGCTACCTGCCCATTCGACCACCAAGCGAAACATCGCATC
GAGCGAGCACGTACTCGGATGGAAGCCGGTCTTGTCGATCAGGATGATCTGGACGAAGAGCATCAGGGGC
TCGCGCCAGCCGAACTGTTCGCCAGGCTCAAGGCGCGCATGCCCGACGGCGAGGATCTCGTCGTGACCCA
TGGCGATGCCTGCTTGCCGAATATCATGGTGGAAAATGGCCGCTTTTCTGGATTCATCGACTGTGGCCGG
CTGGGTGTGGCGGACCGCTATCAGGACATAGCGTTGGCTACCCGTGATATTGCTGAAGAGCTTGGCGGCG
AATGGGCTGACCGCTTCCTCGTGCTTTACGGTATCGCCGCTCCCGATTCGCAGCGCATCGCCTTCTATCG
CCTTCTTGACGAGTTCTTCTGAGCGGGACTCTGGGGTTCGAAATGACCGACCAAGCGACGCCCAACCTGC
CATCACGAGATTTCGATTCCACCGCCGCCTTCTATGAAAGGTTGGGCTTCGGAATCGTTTTCCGGGACGC
CGGCTGGATGATCCTCCAGCGCGGGGATCTCATGCTGGAGTTCTTCGCCCACCCCAACTTGTTTATTGCA
GCTTATAATGGTTACAAATAAAGCAATAGCATCACAAATTTCACAAATAAAGCATTTTTTTCACTGCATT
CTAGTTGTGGTTTGTCCAAACTCATCAATGTATCTTATCATGTCTGTATACCGTCGACCTCTAGCTAGAG
CTTGGCGTAATCATGGTCATAGCTGTTTCCTGTGTGAAATTGTTATCCGCTCACAATTCCACACAACATA
CGAGCCGGAAGCATAAAGTGTAAAGCCTGGGGTGCCTAATGAGTGAGCTAACTCACATTAATTGCGTTGC
GCTCACTGCCCGCTTTCCAGTCGGGAAACCTGTCGTGCCAGCTGCATTAATGAATCGGCCAACGCGCGGG
GAGAGGCGGTTTGCGTATTGGGCGCTCTTCCGCTTCCTCGCTCACTGACTCGCTGCGCTCGGTCGTTCGG
CTGCGGCGAGCGGTATCAGCTCACTCAAAGGCGGTAATACGGTTATCCACAGAATCAGGGGATAACGCAG
GAAAGAACATGTGAGCAAAAGGCCAGCAAAAGGCCAGGAACCGTAAAAAGGCCGCGTTGCTGGCGTTTTT
CCATAGGCTCCGCCCCCCTGACGAGCATCACAAAAATCGACGCTCAAGTCAGAGGTGGCGAAACCCGACA
GGACTATAAAGATACCAGGCGTTTCCCCCTGGAAGCTCCCTCGTGCGCTCTCCTGTTCCGACCCTGCCGC
TTACCGGATACCTGTCCGCCTTTCTCCCTTCGGGAAGCGTGGCGCTTTCTCATAGCTCACGCTGTAGGTA
TCTCAGTTCGGTGTAGGTCGTTCGCTCCAAGCTGGGCTGTGTGCACGAACCCCCCGTTCAGCCCGACCGC
TGCGCCTTATCCGGTAACTATCGTCTTGAGTCCAACCCGGTAAGACACGACTTATCGCCACTGGCAGCAG
CCACTGGTAACAGGATTAGCAGAGCGAGGTATGTAGGCGGTGCTACAGAGTTCTTGAAGTGGTGGCCTAA
CTACGGCTACACTAGAAGAACAGTATTTGGTATCTGCGCTCTGCTGAAGCCAGTTACCTTCGGAAAAAGA
GTTGGTAGCTCTTGATCCGGCAAACAAACCACCGCTGGTAGCGGTGGTTTTTTTGTTTGCAAGCAGCAGA
TTACGCGCAGAAAAAAAGGATCTCAAGAAGATCCTTTGATCTTTTCTACGGGGTCTGACGCTCAGTGGAA
CGAAAACTCACGTTAAGGGATTTTGGTCATGAGATTATCAAAAAGGATCTTCACCTAGATCCTTTTAAAT
TAAAAATGAAGTTTTAAATCAATCTAAAGTATATATGAGTAAACTTGGTCTGACAGTTACCAATGCTTAA
TCAGTGAGGCACCTATCTCAGCGATCTGTCTATTTCGTTCATCCATAGTTGCCTGACTCCCCGTCGTGTA
GATAACTACGATACGGGAGGGCTTACCATCTGGCCCCAGTGCTGCAATGATACCGCGAGACCCACGCTCA
CCGGCTCCAGATTTATCAGCAATAAACCAGCCAGCCGGAAGGGCCGAGCGCAGAAGTGGTCCTGCAACTT
TATCCGCCTCCATCCAGTCTATTAATTGTTGCCGGGAAGCTAGAGTAAGTAGTTCGCCAGTTAATAGTTT
GCGCAACGTTGTTGCCATTGCTACAGGCATCGTGGTGTCACGCTCGTCGTTTGGTATGGCTTCATTCAGC
TCCGGTTCCCAACGATCAAGGCGAGTTACATGATCCCCCATGTTGTGCAAAAAAGCGGTTAGCTCCTTCG
GTCCTCCGATCGTTGTCAGAAGTAAGTTGGCCGCAGTGTTATCACTCATGGTTATGGCAGCACTGCATAA
TTCTCTTACTGTCATGCCATCCGTAAGATGCTTTTCTGTGACTGGTGAGTACTCAACCAAGTCATTCTGA
GAATAGTGTATGCGGCGACCGAGTTGCTCTTGCCCGGCGTCAATACGGGATAATACCGCGCCACATAGCA
GAACTTTAAAAGTGCTCATCATTGGAAAACGTTCTTCGGGGCGAAAACTCTCAAGGATCTTACCGCTGTT
GAGATCCAGTTCGATGTAACCCACTCGTGCACCCAACTGATCTTCAGCATCTTTTACTTTCACCAGCGTT
TCTGGGTGAGCAAAAACAGGAAGGCAAAATGCCGCAAAAAAGGGAATAAGGGCGACACGGAAATGTTGAA
TACTCATACTCTTCCTTTTTCAATATTATTGAAGCATTTATCAGGGTTATTGTCTCATGAGCGGATACAT
ATTTGAATGTATTTAGAAAAATAAACAAATAGGGGTTCCGCGCACATTTCCCCGAAAAGTGCCACCTGAC
GTCGACGGATCGGGAGATCTCCCGATCCCCTATGGTGCACTCTCAGTACAATCTGCTCTGATGCCGCATA
GTTAAGCCAGTATCTGCTCCCTGCTTGTGTGTTGGAGGTCGCTGAGTAGTGCGCGAGCAAAATTTAAGCT
ACAACAAGGCAAGGCTTGACCGACAATTGCATGAAGAATCTGCTTAGGGTTAGGCGTTTTGCGCTGCTTC
GCGATGTACGGGCCAGATATACGCGTTGACATTGATTATTGACTAGTTATTAATAGTAATCAATTACGGG
GTCATTAGTTCATAGCCCATATATGGAGTTCCGCGTTACATAACTTACGGTAAATGGCCCGCCTGGCTGA
CCGCCCAACGACCCCCGCCCATTGACGTCAATAATGACGTATGTTCCCATAGTAACGCCAATAGGGACTT
TCCATTGACGTCAATGGGTGGAGTATTTACGGTAAACTGCCCACTTGGCAGTACATCAAGTGTATCATAT
GCCAAGTACGCCCCCTATTGACGTCAATGACGGTAAATGGCCCGCCTGGCATTATGCCCAGTACATGACC
TTATGGGACTTTCCTACTTGGCAGTACATCTACGTATTAGTCATCGCTATTACCATGGTGATGCGGTTTT
GGCAGTACATCAATGGGCGTGGATAGCGGTTTGACTCACGGGGATTTCCAAGTCTCCACCCCATTGACGT
CAATGGGAGTTTGTTTTGGCACCAAAATCAACGGGACTTTCCAAAATGTCGTAACAACTCCGCCCCATTG
ACGCAAATGGGCGGTAGGCGTGTACGGTGGGAGGTCTATATAAGCAGAGCTCTCTGGCTAACTAGAGAAC
CCACTGCTTACTGGCTTATCGAAATTAATACGACTCACTATAGGGAGACCCAAGCTTGGTACCGAGCTCG
GATCTCCCACCATGTACCCTTACGACGTGCCCGACTACGCCGGGTACCCTTACGACGTGCCCGACTACGC
CGGATCCACCATGCCCCTCAACGTTAGCTTCACCAACAGGAACTATGACCTCGACTACGACTCGGTGCAG
CCGTATTTCTACTGCGACGAGGAGGAGAACTTCTACCAGCAGCAGCAGCAGAGCGAGCTGCAGCCCCCGG
CGCCCAGCGAGGATATCTGGAAGAAATTCGAGCTGCTGCCCACCCCGCCCCTGGACCCTAGCCGCCGCTC
CGGGCTCTGCTCGCCCTCCTACGTTGCGGTCACACCCTTCTCCCTTCGGGGAGACAACGACGGCGGTGGC
GGGAGCTTCTCCACGGCCGACCAGCTGGAGATGGTGACCGAGCTGCTGGGAGGAGACATGGTGAACCAGA
GTTTCATCTGCGACCCGGACGACGAGACCTTCATCAAAAACATCATCATCCAGGACTGTATGTGGAGCGG
CTTCTCGGCCGCCGCCAAGCTCGTCTCAGAGAAGCTGGCCTCCTACCAGGCTGCGCGCAAAGACAGCGGC
AGCCCGAACCCCGCCCGCGGCCACAGCGTCTGCTCCACCTCCAGCTTGTACCTGCAGGATCTGAGCGCCG
CCGCCTCAGAGTGCATCGACCCCTCGGTGGTCTTCCCCTACCCTCTCAACGACAGCAGCTCGCCCAAGTC
CTGCGCCTCGCAAGACTCCAGCGCCTTCTCTCCGTCCTCGGATTCTCTGCTCTCCTCGACGGAGTCCTCC
CCGCAGGGCAGCCCCGAGCCCCTGGTGCTCCATGAGGAGACACCGCCCACCACCAGCAGCGACTCTGAGG
AGGAACAAGAAGATGAGGAAGAAATCGATGTTGTTTCTGTGGAAAAGAGGCAGGCTCCTGGCAAAAGGTC
AGAGTCTGGATCACCTTCTGCTGGAGGCCACAGCAAACCTCCTCACAGCCCACTGGTCCTCAAGAGGTGC
CACGTCTCCACACATCAGCACAACTACGCAGCGCCTCCCTCCACTCGGAAGGACTATCCTGCTGCCAAGA
GGGTCAAGTTGGACAGTGTCAGAGTCCTGAGACAGATCAGCAACAACCGAAAATGCACCAGCCCCAGGTC
CTCGGACACCGAGGAGAATGTCAAGAGGCGAACACACAACGTCTTGGAGCGCCAGAGGAGGAACGAGCTA
AAACGGAGCTTTTTTGCCCTGCGTGACCAGATCCCGGAGTTGGAAAACAATGAAAAGGCCCCCAAGGTAG
TTATCCTTAAAAAAGCCACAGCATACATCCTGTCCGTCCAAGCAGAGGAGCAAAAGCTCATTTCTGAAGA
GGACTTGTTGCGGAAACGACGAGAACAGTTGAAACACAAACTTGAACAGCTACGGAACTCTTGTGCGTAA
GAATTCTGCAGATATCCATCACACTGGCGGCCGCTCGAGCATGCATCTAGAGGGCCCTATTCTATAGTGT
CACCTAAATGCTAGAGCTCGCTGATCAGCCTCGACTGTGCCTTCTAGTTGCCAGCCATCTGTTGTTTGCC
CCTCCCCCGTGCCTTCCTTGACCCTGGAAGGTGCCACTCCCACTGTCCTTTCCTAATAAAATGAGGAAAT
TGCATCGCATTGTCTGAGTAGGTGTCATTCTATTCTGGGGGGTGGGGTGGGGCAGGACAGCAAGGGGGAG
GATTGGGAAGACAATAGCAGGCATGCTGGGGATGCGGTGGGCTCTATGGCTTCTGAGGCGGAAAGAACCA
GCTGGGGCTCTAGGGGGTATCCCC
[124 nt withheld, positions 6395-6518]
C
[91 nt withheld, positions 6520-6610]
A
[49 nt withheld, positions 6612-6660]
CCTTTGACGTTGGAGTCCACGTTCTTT
[37 nt withheld, positions 6688-6724]
ACCCTATCTCGGTCTATTCTTTTGATTTATAAGGGATTTTGCCGATTTCGGCCTATTGGTTAAAAAATGA
GCTGATTTAACAAAAATTTAA
Features (pLannotate 1.2.2; 21 found; start..end, strand, type, name):
     22..351     +  promoter       SV40 promoter: SV40 enhancer and early promoter
    418..1209    +  CDS            neo: KKA2_KLEPN - Also known as kan, nptII. Experimental evidence at protein level: Swiss-Prot protein existence level 1. Resistance to kanamycin, neomycin, paromomycin, ribostamycin, butirosin and gentamicin B. From Klebsiella pneumoniae.
   1233..1391    +  CDS            ble (fragment): BLE_KLEPN - Experimental evidence at protein level: Swiss-Prot protein existence level 1. Binding protein with a strong affinity to the bleomycin family of antibiotics. Binds to CL990; an antimitotic-antibiotic compound. From Klebsiella pneumoniae.
   1386..1507    +  polyA_signal   SV40 poly(A) signal: SV40 polyadenylation signal
   1580..1596    -  protein_bind   lac operator: The lac repressor binds to the lac operator to inhibit transcription in E. coli. This inhibition can be relieved by adding lactose or isopropyl-β-D-thiogalactopyranoside (IPTG). lac repressor encoded by lacI
   1604..1634    -  promoter       lac promoter: promoter for the E. coli lac operon
   1649..1670    -  protein_bind   CAP binding site: CAP binding activates transcription in the presence of cAMP. E. coli catabolite activator protein
   1683..1775    -  CDS            lacI (fragment): lac repressor; lacI; The lac repressor binds to the lac operator to inhibit transcription in E. coli. This inhibition can be relieved by adding lactose or isopropyl-β-D-thiogalactopyranoside (IPTG).
   1958..2546    -  rep_origin     ori: high-copy-number ColE1/pMB1/pBR322/pUC origin of replication
   2717..3577    -  CDS            AmpR: β-lactamase; bla; confers resistance to ampicillin, carbenicillin, and related antibiotics
   3578..3682    -  promoter       AmpR promoter: bla
   3741..3793    -  misc_feature   bom (fragment): basis of mobility region from pBR322
   3948..4327    +  enhancer       CMV enhancer: human cytomegalovirus immediate early enhancer
   4328..4531    +  promoter       CMV promoter: human cytomegalovirus (CMV) immediate early promoter
   4527..4560    +  LTR            5' LTR (truncated) (fragment): truncated 5' long terminal repeat (LTR) from HIV-1
   4576..4594    +  promoter       T7 promoter: promoter for bacteriophage T7 RNA polymerase
   4701..6020    +  CDS            c-Myc: human c-Myc proto-oncogene
   6081..6099    -  promoter       SP6 promoter: promoter for bacteriophage SP6 RNA polymerase
   6125..6349    +  polyA_signal   bGH poly(A) signal: bovine growth hormone polyadenylation signal
   6353..6374    +  promoter       SV40 promoter (fragment): SV40 enhancer and early promoter
   6395..8       +  rep_origin     f1 ori (across the origin) (sequence partly withheld): f1 bacteriophage origin of replication; arrow indicates direction of (+) strand synthesis
