[The description below was written by a language model from this plasmid's Addgene catalogue record and pLannotate feature annotations shown in this document.]
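Description:
pCDNA3-HA-HA-human CMYC S62D is a mammalian expression plasmid built on the Invitrogen pcDNA3 backbone and carrying human MYC with a serine-to-aspartate substitution at residue 62. The sequenced construct is about 6.8 kb. It is propagated in E. coli through a high-copy ColE1/pUC-type origin and selected with ampicillin via the β-lactamase gene. An f1 origin is also present, which in principle allows single-stranded DNA production. For selection in mammalian cells, the backbone supplies a neomycin phosphotransferase cassette driven by the SV40 enhancer/early promoter and terminated by the SV40 polyadenylation signal. This cassette can be used for G418 selection of stable transfectants.

The payload is transcribed from the human cytomegalovirus immediate early enhancer and promoter and terminated by the bovine growth hormone polyadenylation signal. T7 and SP6 phage promoters flank the cloning region, as is standard for pcDNA3. The feature table annotates the c-Myc coding sequence. It does not separately mark the two N-terminal HA epitope tags listed in the catalogue entry, which would lie in the unannotated stretch between the T7 promoter and the MYC open reading frame. The cloning sites used are not recorded. Short matches labelled as an HIV-1 LTR fragment, a ble fragment and a lacI fragment are likely backbone remnants or annotation artefacts rather than functional elements.

Aspartate substitutions at serine residues are commonly used to mimic constitutive phosphorylation, although the record does not state the rationale. The stated purpose is simply mammalian expression of MYC. The associated study concerns RUNX3-mediated disruption of the MYC/MAX complex and recruitment of the GSK3β–FBXW7 cascade. The HA tags allow detection or immunoprecipitation of the expressed protein.
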