Addgene plasmid #203437: pCDNA3-HA-HA-human CMYC S62D
Purpose: Mammalian expression of MYC
Depositing lab: Yoshiaki Ito. Depositing organization: National University of Singapore. Publication: RUNX3 inactivates oncogenic MYC through disruption of MYC/MAX complex and subsequent recruitment of GSK3beta-FBXW7 cascade. Oei V, Chuang LSH, Matsuo J, Srivastava S, Teh M, Ito Y. Commun Biol. 2023 Jul 3;6(1):689. doi: 10.1038/s42003-023-05037-0. PubMed 37400551.
Backbone
  Vector backbone: pcDNA3
  Backbone manufacturer: Invitrogen
  Vector type: Mammalian Expression
Growth in bacteria
  Bacterial resistance: Ampicillin, 100 μg/mL
  Growth temperature: 37°C
  Growth strain: DH5alpha
  Copy number: High Copy
Gene/Insert
  Gene/Insert name: MYC
  Species: H. sapiens (human)
  Mutation: S62D
  Entrez Gene: MYC (a.k.a. MRTL, MYCC, bHLHe39, c-Myc)
  Tag / fusion protein: 2 x HA (N terminal on insert)
  Cloning method: Restriction Enzyme; 5′ cloning site Unknown (unknown if destroyed)
  Sequencing primers: 5′ CMV-F; 3′ BGHrev
Terms and licenses: Academic/Nonprofit Terms; Industry Terms: Not Available to Industry
How to cite: pCDNA3-HA-HA-human CMYC S62D was a gift from Yoshiaki Ito (Addgene plasmid # 203437 ; http://n2t.net/addgene:203437 ; RRID:Addgene_203437)
